>Addgene plasmid #19158 | pCMV5 HA-TGFBRII | addgene full sequence | sequence record 364716 | Addgene NGS Result
GACATTGATTATTGACTAGTTATTAATAGTAATCAATTACGGGGTCATTAGTTCATAGCCCATATATGGA
GTTCCGCGTTACATAACTTACGGTAAATGGCCCGCCTGGCTGACCGCCCAACGACCCCCGCCCATTGACG
TCAATAATGACGTATGTTCCCATAGTAACGCCAATAGGGACTTTCCATTGACGTCAATGGGTGGAGTATT
TACGGTAAACTGCCCACTTGGCAGTACATCAAGTGTATCATATGCCAAGTCCGCCCCCTATTGACGTCAA
TGACGGTAAATGGCCCGCCTGGCATTATGCCCAGTACATGACCTTACGGGACTTTCCTACTTGGCAGTAC
ATCTACGTATTAGTCATCGCTATTACCATGGTGATGCGGTTTTGGCAGTACACCAATGGGCGTGGATAGC
GGTTTGACTCACGGGGATTTCCAAGTCTCCACCCCATTGACGTCAATGGGAGTTTGTTTTGGCACCAAAA
TCAACGGGACTTTCCAAAATGTCGTAATAACCCCGCCCCGTTGACGCAAATGGGCGGTAGGCGTGTACGG
TGGGAGGTCTATATAAGCAGAGCTCGTTTAGTGAACCGTCAGAATTCAGATCTGGTACCACGCGTATCGA
TAAGCTTGCATGCCTGCAGGTCGAGTCGGTCTATGACGAGCAGCGGGGTCTGCCATGGGTCGGGGGCTGC
TCAGGGGCCTGTGGCCGCTGCACATCGTCCTGTGGACGCGTATCGCCAGCACGATCCCACCGTATGATGT
TCCTGATTATGCTAGCCTCCACGTTCAGAAGTCGGTTAATAACGACATGATAGTCACTGACAACAACGGT
GCAGTCAAGTTTCCACAACTGTGTAAATTTTGTGATGTGAGATTTTCCACCTGTGACAACCAGAAATCCT
GCATGAGCAACTGCAGCATCACCTCCATCTGTGAGAAGCCACAGGAAGTCTGTGTGGCTGTATGGAGAAA
GAATGACGAGAACATAACACTAGAGACAGTTTGCCATGACCCCAAGCTCCCCTACCATGACTTTATTCTG
GAAGATGCTGCTTCTCCAAAGTGCATTATGAAGGAAAAAAAAAAGCCTGGTGAGACTTTCTTCATGTGTT
CCTGTAGCTCTGATGAGTGCAATGACAACATCATCTTCTCAGAAGAATATAACACCAGCAATCCTGACTT
GTTGCTAGTCATATTTCAAGTGACAGGCATCAGCCTCCTGCCACCACTGGGAGTTGCCATATCTGTCATC
ATCATCTTCTACTGCTACCGCGTTAACCGGCAGCAGAAGCTGAGTTCAACCTGGGAAACCGGCAAGACGC
GGAAGCTCATGGAGTTCAGCGAGCACTGTGCCATCATCCTGGAAGATGACCGCTCTGACATCAGCTCCAC
GTGTGCCAACAACATCAACCACAACACAGAGCTGCTGCCCATTGAGCTGGACACCCTGGTGGGGAAAGGT
CGCTTTGCTGAGGTCTATAAGGCCAAGCTGAAGCAGAACACTTCAGAGCAGTTTGAGACAGTGGCAGTCA
AGATCTTTCCCTATGAGGAGTATGCCTCTTGGAAGACAGAGAAGGACATCTTCTCAGACATCAATCTGAA
GCATGAGAACATACTCCAGTTCCTGACGGCTGAGGAGCGGAAGACGGAGTTGGGGAAACAATACTGGCTG
ATCACCGCCTTCCACGCCAAGGGCAACCTACAGGAGTACCTGACGCGGCATGTCATCAGCTGGGAGGACC
TGCGCAAGCTGGGCAGCTCCCTCGCCCGGGGGATTGCTCACCTCCACAGTGATCACACTCCATGTGGGAG
GCCCAAGATGCCCATCGTGCACAGGGACCTCAAGAGCTCCAATATCCTCGTGAAGAACGACCTAACCTGC
TGCCTGTGTGACTTTGGGCTTTCCCTGCGTCTGGACCCTACTCTGTCTGTGGATGACCTGGCTAACAGTG
GGCAGGTGGGAACTGCAAGATACATGGCTCCAGAAGTCCTAGAATCCAGGATGAATTTGGAGAATGTTGA
GTCCTTCAAGCAGACCGATGTCTACTCCATGGCTCTGGTGCTCTGGGAAATGACATCTCGCTGTAATGCA
GTGGGAGAAGTAAAAGATTATGAGCCTCCATTTGGTTCCAAGGTGCGGGAGCACCCCTGTGTCGAAAGCA
TGAAGGACAACGTGTTGAGAGATCGAGGGCGACCAGAAATTCCCAGCTTCTGGCTCAACCACCAGGGCAT
CCAGATGGTGTGTGAGACGTTGACTGAGTGCTGGGACCACGACCCAGAGGCCCGTCTCACAGCCCAGTGT
GTGGCAGAACGCTTCAGTGAGCTGGAGCATCTGGACAGGCTCTCGGGGAGGAGCTGCTCGGAGGAGAAGA
TTCCTGAAGACGGCTCCCTAAACACTACCAAATAGCTCTTCTGGGGCAGGCTGGGCCATGTCCAAAGAGG
CTGCCCCGAATTCCTGCAGCCCGGGGGATCCCGGGTGGCATCCCTGTGACCCCTCCCCAGTGCCTCTCCT
GGCCCTGGAAGTTGCCACTCCAGTGCCCACCAGCCTTGTCCTAATAAAATTAAGTTGCATCATTTTGTCT
GACTAGGTGTCCTTCTATAATATTATGGGGTGGAGGGGGGTGGTATGGAGCAAGGGGCAAGTTGGGAAGA
CAACCTGTAGGGCCTGCGGGGTCTATTGGGAACCAAGCTGGAGTGCAGTGGCACAATCTTGGCTCACTGC
AATCTCCGCCTCCTGGGTTCAAGCGATTCTCCTGCCTCAGCCTCCCGAGTTGTTGGGATTCCAGGCATGC
ATGACCAGGCTCAGCTAATTTTTGTTTTTTTGGTAGAGACGGGGTTTCACCATATTGGCCAGGCTGGTCT
CCAACTCCTAATCTCAGGTGATCTACCCACCTTGGCCTCCCAAATTGCTGGGATTACAGGCGTGAACCAC
TGCTCCCTTCCCTGTCCTTCTGATTTTAAAATAACTATACCAGCAGGAGGACGTCCAGACACAGCATAGG
CTACCTGGCCATGCCCAACCGGTGGGACATTTGAGTTGCTTGCTTGGCACTGTCCTCTCATGCGTTGGGT
CCACTCAGTAGATGCCTGTTGAATTGGGTACGCGGCCAGCTTGGCTGTGGAATGTGTGTCAGTTAGGGTG
TGGAAAGTCCCCAGGCTCCCCAGCAGGCAGAAGTATGCAAAGCATGCATCTCAATTAGTCAGCAACCAGG
TGTGGAAAGTCCCCAGGCTCCCCAGCAGGCAGAAGTATGCAAAGCATGCATCTCAATTAGTCAGCAACCA
TAGTCCCGCCCCTAACTCCGCCCATCCCGCCCCTAACTCCGCCCAGTTCCGCCCATTCTCCGCCCCATGG
CTGACTAATTTTTTTTATTTATGCAGAGGCCGAGGCCGCCTCGGCCTCTGAGCTATTCCAGAAGTAGTGA
GGAGGCTTTTTTGGAGGCCTAGGCTTTTGCAAAAAGCTCCTCGAGGAACTGAAAAACCAGAAAGTTAATT
CCCTATAGTGAGTCGTATTAAATTCGTAATCATGTCATAGCTGTTTCCTGTGTGAAATTGTTATCCGCTC
ACAATTCCACACAACATACGAGCCGGAAGCATAAAGTGTAAAGCCTGGGGTGCCTAATGAGTGAGCTAAC
TCACATTAATTGCGTTGCGCTCACTGCCCGCTTTCCAGTCGGGAAACCTGTCGTGCCAGCTGCATTAATG
AATCGGCCAACGCGCGGGGAGAGGCGGTTTGCGTATTGGGCGCTCTTCCGCTTCCTCGCTCACTGACTCG
CTGCGCTCGGTCGTTCGGCTGCGGCGAGCGGTATCAGCTCACTCAAAGGCGGTAATACGGTTATCCACAG
AATCAGGGGATAACGCAGGAAAGAACATGTGAGCAAAAGGCCAGCAAAAGGCCAGGAACCGTAAAAAGGC
CGCGTTGCTGGCGTTTTTCCATAGGCTCCGCCCCCCTGACGAGCATCACAAAAATCGACGCTCAAGTCAG
AGGTGGCGAAACCCGACAGGACTATAAAGATACCAGGCGTTTCCCCCTGGAAGCTCCCTCGTGCGCTCTC
CTGTTCCGACCCTGCCGCTTACCGGATACCTGTCCGCCTTTCTCCCTTCGGGAAGCGTGGCGCTTTCTCA
TAGCTCACGCTGTAGGTATCTCAGTTCGGTGTAGGTCGTTCGCTCCAAGCTGGGCTGTGTGCACGAACCC
CCCGTTCAGCCCGACCGCTGCGCCTTATCCGGTAACTATCGTCTTGAGTCCAACCCGGTAAGACACGACT
TATCGCCACTGGCAGCAGCCACTGGTAACAGGATTAGCAGAGCGAGGTATGTAGGCGGTGCTACAGAGTT
CTTGAAGTGGTGGCCTAACTACGGCTACACTAGAAGAACAGTATTTGGTATCTGCGCTCTGCTGAAGCCA
GTTACCTTCGGAAAAAGAGTTGGTAGCTCTTGATCCGGCAAACAAACCACCGCTGGTAGCGGTGGTTTTT
TTGTTTGCAAGCAGCAGATTACGCGCAGAAAAAAAGGATCTCAAGAAGATCCTTTGATCTTTTCTACGGG
GTCTGACGCTCAGTGGAACGAAAACTCACGTTAAGGGATTTTGGTCATGAGATTATCAAAAAGGATCTTC
ACCTAGATCCTTTTAAATTAAAAATGAAGTTTTAAATCAATCTAAAGTATATATGAGTAAACTTGGTCTG
ACAGTTACCAATGCTTAATCAGTGAGGCACCTATCTCAGCGATCTGTCTATTTCGTTCATCCATAGTTGC
CTGACTCCCCGTCGTGTAGATAACTACGATACGGGAGGGCTTACCATCTGGCCCCAGTGCTGCAATGATA
CCGCGAGACCCACGCTCACCGGCTCCAGATTTATCAGCAATAAACCAGCCAGCCGGAAGGGCCGAGCGCA
GAAGTGGTCCTGCAACTTTATCCGCCTCCATCCAGTCTATTAATTGTTGCCGGGAAGCTAGAGTAAGTAG
TTCGCCAGTTAATAGTTTGCGCAACGTTGTTGCCATTGCTACAGGCATCGTGGTGTCACGCTCGTCGTTT
GGTATGGCTTCATTCAGCTCCGGTTCCCAACGATCAAGGCGAGTTACATGATCCCCCATGTTGTGCAAAA
AAGCGGTTAGCTCCTTCGGTCCTCCGATCGTTGTCAGAAGTAAGTTGGCCGCAGTGTTATCACTCATGGT
TATGGCAGCACTGCATAATTCTCTTACTGTCATGCCATCCGTAAGATGCTTTTCTGTGACTGGTGAGTAC
TCAACCAAGTCATTCTGAGAATAGTGTATGCGGCGACCGAGTTGCTCTTGCCCGGCGTCAATACGGGATA
ATACCGCGCCACATAGCAGAACTTTAAAAGTGCTCATCATTGGAAAACGTTCTTCGGGGCGAAAACTCTC
AAGGATCTTACCGCTGTTGAGATCCAGTTCGATGTAACCCACTCGTGCACCCAACTGATCTTCAGCATCT
TTTACTTTCACCAGCGTTTCTGGGTGAGCAAAAACAGGAAGGCAAAATGCCGCAAAAAAGGGAATAAGGG
CGACACGGAAATGTTGAATACTCATACTCTTCCTTTTTCAATATTATTGAAGCATTTATCAGGGTTATTG
TCTCATGAGCGGATACATATTTGAATGTATTTAGAAAAATAAACAAATAGGGGTTCCGCGCACATTTCCC
CGAAAAGTGCCACCTG
[124 nt withheld, positions 5687-5810]
C
[91 nt withheld, positions 5812-5902]
A
[49 nt withheld, positions 5904-5952]
CCTTTGACGTTGGAGTCCACGTTCTTT
[37 nt withheld, positions 5980-6016]
ACCCTATCTCGGTCTATTCTTTTGATTTATAAGGGATTTTGCCGATTTCGGCCTATTGGTTAAAAAATGA
GCTGATTTAACAAAAATTTAACGCGAATTTAACAAAATATTAACGCTTACAATTTCCATTCGCCATTCAG
GCTGCGCAACTGTTGGGAAGGGCGATCGGTGCGGGCCTCTTCGCTATTACGCCAGCTGGCGAAAGGGGGA
TGTGCTGCAAGGCGATTAAGTTGGGTAACGCCAGGGTTTTCCCAGTCACGACGTTGTAAAACGACGGCCA
GTGCCAAGCTGATCTATACATTGAATCAATATTGGCAATTAGCCATATTAGTCATTGGTTATATAGCATA
AATCAATATTGGCTATTGGCCATTGCATACGTTGTATCTATATCATAATATGTACATTTATATTGGCTCA
TGTCCAATATGACCGCCATGTT
Features (pLannotate 1.2.2; 17 found; start..end, strand, type, name):
      1..380     +  enhancer       CMV enhancer: human cytomegalovirus immediate early enhancer
    382..581     +  promoter       CMV promoter: human cytomegalovirus (CMV) immediate early promoter
    632..654     -  misc_feature   MCS (fragment): pUC18/19 multiple cloning site
    685..2412    +  CDS            TGFBR2: TGFR2_HUMAN - Experimental evidence at protein level: Swiss-Prot protein existence level 1. Transmembrane serine/threonine kinase forming with the TGF- beta type I serine/threonine kinase receptor, TGFBR1, the non- promiscuous receptor for the TGF-beta cytokines TGFB1, TGFB2 and TGFB3. Transduces the TGFB1, TGFB2 and TGFB3 signal from the cell surface to the cytoplasm and is thus regulating a plethora of physiological and pathological processes including cell cycle arrest in epithelial and hematopoietic cells, control of mesenchymal cell proliferation and differentiation, wound healing, extrac
   2457..2481    -  misc_feature   MCS (fragment): pBluescript multiple cloning site
   2483..3105    +  polyA_signal   hGH poly(A) signal: human growth hormone polyadenylation signal
   3134..3463    +  promoter       SV40 promoter: SV40 enhancer and early promoter
   3502..3520    -  promoter       T7 promoter: promoter for bacteriophage T7 RNA polymerase
   3558..3574    -  protein_bind   lac operator: The lac repressor binds to the lac operator to inhibit transcription in E. coli. This inhibition can be relieved by adding lactose or isopropyl-β-D-thiogalactopyranoside (IPTG). lac repressor encoded by lacI
   3582..3612    -  promoter       lac promoter: promoter for the E. coli lac operon
   3627..3648    -  protein_bind   CAP binding site: CAP binding activates transcription in the presence of cAMP. E. coli catabolite activator protein
   3661..3753    -  CDS            lacI (fragment): lac repressor; lacI; The lac repressor binds to the lac operator to inhibit transcription in E. coli. This inhibition can be relieved by adding lactose or isopropyl-β-D-thiogalactopyranoside (IPTG).
   3936..4524    -  rep_origin     ori: high-copy-number ColE1/pMB1/pBR322/pUC origin of replication
   4695..5555    -  CDS            AmpR: β-lactamase; bla; confers resistance to ampicillin, carbenicillin, and related antibiotics
   5556..5660    -  promoter       AmpR promoter: bla
   5687..6115    +  rep_origin     f1 ori (sequence partly withheld): f1 bacteriophage origin of replication; arrow indicates direction of (+) strand synthesis
   6145..6299    -  CDS            lacZα (fragment): LacZα fragment of β-galactosidase; lacZ fragment
