[The description below was written by a language model from this plasmid's Addgene catalogue record and pLannotate feature annotations shown in this document.]
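Description:
pCMV5 HA-TGFBRII is a 6,458-nt mammalian expression plasmid built on the pCMV5 backbone and carrying the human TGF-β type II receptor (TGFBR2) with an HA epitope tag. The receptor coding sequence sits downstream of the human cytomegalovirus immediate-early enhancer and promoter, which drive strong constitutive transcription in transfected mammalian cells. It is followed by the human growth hormone polyadenylation signal for transcript processing. The insert was placed between a SalI site, which was destroyed in cloning, and a retained BamHI site, and short remnants of polylinker flank it. The record lists the HA tag as N-terminal on the insert and notes "PCR based mutagenesis" under mutations. It does not say what was changed; this may simply refer to how the tag was introduced, and the depositor refers users to the author map for cloning details. The feature table annotates the TGFBR2 open reading frame but does not mark the tag separately, so its exact position relative to the receptor's signal peptide is not stated.

In E. coli, the plasmid is maintained at high copy through a ColE1/pUC-type origin and selected with ampicillin via the β-lactamase gene and its own promoter. An f1 origin permits single-stranded DNA production. The SV40 enhancer/early promoter region downstream of the expression cassette does not appear to drive any annotated gene. This region normally includes the SV40 origin, which could support episomal replication in large T antigen-expressing cells. There is no mammalian selection marker, so the construct is suited to transient transfection. The T7 promoter, lac promoter/operator and lacI and lacZα fragments are backbone remnants. Typical uses would be expressing an epitope-tagged TGFBR2, a transmembrane serine/threonine kinase that partners with TGFBR1, for detection, immunoprecipitation and TGF-β signalling studies.
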