Addgene plasmid #19158: pCMV5 HA-TGFBRII
Depositing lab: Joan Massague. Depositing organization: Memorial Sloan-Kettering Cancer Center.
Backbone
  Vector backbone: pCMV5
  Vector type: Mammalian Expression
Growth in bacteria
  Bacterial resistance: Ampicillin, 100 μg/mL
  Growth temperature: 37°C
  Growth strain: DH5alpha
  Copy number: High Copy
Gene/Insert
  Gene/Insert name: Transforming growth factor, beta receptor II (alt name: AAT3; FAA3; MFS2; RIIC; LDS1B; LDS2B; TAAD2; TGFR-2; TGFbeta-RII)
  Species: H. sapiens (human)
  Mutation: PCR based mutagenesis
  Entrez Gene: TGFBR2 (a.k.a. AAT3, FAA3, LDS1B, LDS2, LDS2B, MFS2, RIIC, TAAD2, TBR-ii, TBRII, TGFR-2, TGFbeta-RII, tbetaR-II)
  Tag / fusion protein: HA (YDVPDYASL) (N terminal on insert)
  Cloning method: Restriction Enzyme; 5′ cloning site SalI (destroyed during cloning); 3′ cloning site BamHI (not destroyed)
  Sequencing primers: 5′ CMV Forward
Resource information
  A portion of this plasmid was derived from a plasmid made by: Jacqueline Doody
Terms and licenses: Academic/Nonprofit Terms; Industry Terms: Not Available to Industry
Depositor comments: See author map for cloning details.
How to cite: pCMV5 HA-TGFBRII was a gift from Joan Massague (Addgene plasmid # 19158 ; http://n2t.net/addgene:19158 ; RRID:Addgene_19158)
